Addgene plasmid #119689: pBMN mCherry-TAX1BP1(ΔUBD)
Purpose: For mammalian expression of TAX1BP1 without its UBD
Depositing lab: Michael Lazarou. Depositing organization: Monash University. Publication: LC3/GABARAPs drive ubiquitin-independent recruitment of Optineurin and NDP52 to amplify mitophagy. Padman BS, Nguyen TN, Uoselis L, Skulsuppaisarn M, Nguyen LK, Lazarou M. Nat Commun. 2019 Jan 24;10(1):408. doi: 10.1038/s41467-019-08335-6. PubMed 30679426.
Backbone
  Vector backbone: pBMN
  Vector type: Mammalian Expression, Retroviral
Growth in bacteria
  Bacterial resistance: Ampicillin, 100 μg/mL
  Growth temperature: 37°C
  Growth strain: NEB Stable
  Copy number: High Copy
Gene/Insert
  Gene/Insert name: TAX1BP1 (alt name: CALCOCO3)
  Species: H. sapiens (human)
  Insert size (bp): 2268
  Mutation: UBD deletion (1-755)
  Entrez Gene: TAX1BP1 (a.k.a. CALCOCO3, T6BP, TXBP151)
  Tag / fusion protein: mCherry (N terminal on insert)
  Cloning method: Gibson Cloning
Terms and licenses: Academic/Nonprofit Terms; Industry Terms: Not Available to Industry
How to cite: pBMN mCherry-TAX1BP1(ΔUBD) was a gift from Michael Lazarou (Addgene plasmid # 119689 ; http://n2t.net/addgene:119689 ; RRID:Addgene_119689)
