[The description below was written by a language model from this plasmid's Addgene catalogue record and pLannotate feature annotations shown in this document.]
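Description:
pBMN mCherry-TAX1BP1(ΔUBD) is an 8.8 kb Moloney murine leukemia virus (MMLV)-based retroviral vector for expressing a truncated human TAX1BP1 (also called CALCOCO3 or T6BP) in mammalian cells. It is maintained in E. coli at high copy through a ColE1/pUC-type origin and is selected with ampicillin via the β-lactamase gene and its native promoter. The annotation also picks up a short lacI fragment and a prokaryotic IS1 transposable element in the bacterial backbone. These have no stated role in the construct, and the record does not say whether the IS1 element is an original backbone component or a later insertion.

The retroviral cassette runs from a 5′ MMLV LTR through the Ψ packaging signal, a truncated gag segment lacking its start codon, and a pol region carrying the splice acceptor. Together these elements allow the transcript to be packaged into virions when packaging functions are supplied in trans. No separate internal promoter is annotated, so expression presumably depends on the 5′ LTR. The payload is an mCherry coding sequence joined through a short multiple cloning site remnant to the N terminus of TAX1BP1, followed by 3′ LTR sequences; one part of these is annotated as a ΔU3 fragment. The insert, assembled by Gibson cloning, encodes residues 1–755 and therefore lacks the C-terminal ubiquitin-binding domain. No mammalian selection marker is annotated, so the red fluorescence is the only evident means of identifying transduced cells. The construct suits stable transduction and imaging of this autophagy receptor, and the associated work concerns ubiquitin-independent recruitment of receptors during mitophagy.
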