Features (pLannotate 1.2.2; 14 found; start..end, strand, type, name):
    228..819     +  LTR            LTR: long terminal repeat from Moloney murine leukemia virus
    882..1239    +  misc_feature   MMLV Ψ: packaging signal of Moloney murine leukemia virus (MMLV)
   1304..1720    +  CDS            gag (truncated): truncated Moloney murine leukemia virus (MMLV) gag gene lacking the start codon
   1730..2104    +  misc_feature   pol region: Moloney murine leukemia virus (MMLV) pol region containing the splice acceptor site
   2113..2820    +  CDS            mCherry: mCherry is a basic (constitutively fluorescent) red fluorescent protein published in 2004, derived from Discosoma sp.. It is reported to be a very rapidly-maturing monomer with low acid sensitivity.
   2821..2848    +  misc_feature   MCS (fragment): multiple cloning site
   2851..5115    +  CDS            TAX1BP1: TAXB1_HUMAN - Also known as T6BP. Experimental evidence at protein level: Swiss-Prot protein existence level 1. Inhibits TNF-induced apoptosis by mediating the TNFAIP3 anti- apoptotic activity. Degraded by caspase-3-like family proteins upon TNF-induced apoptosis. May also play a role in the pro-inflammatory cytokine IL-1 signaling cascade. From Homo sapiens (Human).
   5190..5311    +  LTR            3' LTR (ΔU3) (fragment): self-inactivating 3' long terminal repeat (LTR) from Moloney murine leukemia virus
   5312..5781    +  LTR            LTR: long terminal repeat from Moloney murine leukemia virus
   5847..5899    -  CDS            lacI (fragment): lac repressor; lacI; The lac repressor binds to the lac operator to inhibit transcription in E. coli. This inhibition can be relieved by adding lactose or isopropyl-β-D-thiogalactopyranoside (IPTG).
   6082..6670    -  rep_origin     ori: high-copy-number ColE1/pMB1/pBR322/pUC origin of replication
   6834..7694    -  CDS            AmpR: β-lactamase; bla; confers resistance to ampicillin, carbenicillin, and related antibiotics
   7695..7799    -  promoter       AmpR promoter: bla
   7944..8711    -  mobile_element IS1: prokaryotic transposable element IS1
>Addgene plasmid #119689 | pBMN mCherry-TAX1BP1(ΔUBD) | addgene full sequence | sequence record 233074 | Addgene NGS Result
CAATGTGCATGAATGCTGCAATATTCCTGTTACCAAAGCTAGTATAAATAAAAATAGATAAACGTGGAAA
TTACTTAGAGTTTCTGTCATTAACGTTTCCTTCCTCAGTTGACAACATAAATGCGCTGCTGAGAAGCCAG
TTTGCATCTGTCAGGATCAATTTCCCATTATGCCAGTCATATTAATTACTAGTCAATTAGTTGATTTTTA
TTTTTGACATATACATGTGAAAGACCCCACCTGTAGGTTTGGCAAGCTAGCTTAAGTAACGCCATTTTGC
AAGGCATGGAAAAATACATAACTGAGAATAGAAAAGTTCAGATCAAGGTCAGGAACAGATGGAACAGCTG
AATATGGGCCAAACAGGATATCTGTGGTAAGCAGTTCCTGCCCCGGCTCAGGGCCAAGAACAGATGGAAC
AGCTGAATATGGGCCAAACAGGATATCTGTGGTAAGCAGTTCCTGCCCCGGCTCAGGGCCAAGAACAGAT
GGTCCCCAGATGCGGTCCAGCCCTCAGCAGTTTCTAGAGAACCATCAGATGTTTCCAGGGTGCCCCAAGG
ACCTGAAATGACCCTGTGCCTTATTTGAACTAACCAATCAGTTCGCTTCTCGCTTCTGTTCGCGCGCTTC
TGCTCCCCGAGCTCAATAAAAGAGCCCACAACCCCTCACTCGGCGCGCCAGTCCTCCGATTGACTGAGTC
GCCCGGGTACCCGTGTATCCAATAAACCCTCTTGCAGTTGCATCCGACTTGTGGTCTCGCTGTTCCTTGG
GAGGGTCTCCTCTGAGTGATTGACTACCCGTCAGCGGGGGTCTTTCATTTGGGGGCTCGTCCGGGATCGG
GAGACCCCTGCCCAGGGACCACCGACCCACCACCGGGAGGTAAGCTGGCCAGCAACTTATCTGTGTCTGT
CCGATTGTCTAGTGTCTATGACTGATTTTATGCGCCTGCGTCGGTACTAGTTAGCTAACTAGCTCTGTAT
CTGGCGGACCCGTGGTGGAACTGACGAGTTCGGAACACCCGGCCGCAACCCTGGGAGACGTCCCAGGGAC
TTCGGGGGCCGTTTTTGTGGCCCGACCTGAGTCCAAAAATCCCGATCGTTTTGGACTCTTTGGTGCACCC
CCCTTAGAGGAGGGATATGTGGTTCTGGTAGGAGACGAGAACCTAAAACAGTTCCCGCCTCCGTCTGAAT
TTTTGCTTTCGGTTTGGGACCGAAGCCGCGCCGCGCGTCTTGTCTGCTGCAGCATCGTTCTGTGTTGTCT
CTGTCTGACTGTGTTTCTGTATTTGTCTGAAAATATGGGCCCGGGCCAGACTGTTACCACTCCCTTAAGT
TTGACCTTAGGTCACTGGAAAGATGTCGAGCGGATCGCTCACAACCAGTCGGTAGATGTCAAGAAGAGAC
GTTGGGTTACCTTCTGCTCTGCAGAATGGCCAACCTTTAACGTCGGATGGCCGCGAGACGGCACCTTTAA
CCGAGACCTCATCACCCAGGTTAAGATCAAGGTCTTTTCACCTGGCCCGCATGGACACCCAGACCAGGTC
CCCTACATCGTGACCTGGGAAGCCTTGGCTTTTGACCCCCCTCCCTGGGTCAAGCCCTTTGTACACCCTA
AGCCTCCGCCTCCTCTTCCTCCATCCGCCCCGTCTCTCCCCCTTGAACCTCCTCGTTCGACCCCGCCTCG
ATCCTCCCTTTATCCAGCCCTCACTCCTTCTCTAGGCGCCCCCATATGGCCATATGAGATCTTATATGGG
GCACCCCCGCCCCTTGTAAACTTCCCTGACCCTGACATGACAAGAGTTACTAACAGCCCCTCTCTCCAAG
CTCACTTACAGGCTCTCTACTTAGTCCAGCACGAAGTCTGGAGACCTCTGGCGGCAGCCTACCAAGAACA
ACTGGACCGACCGGTGGTACCTCACCCTTACCGAGTCGGCGACACAGTGTGGGTCCGCCGACACCAGACT
AAGAACCTAGAACCTCGCTGGAAAGGACCTTACACAGTCCTGCTGACCACCCCCACCGCCCTCAAAGTAG
ACGGCATCGCAGCTTGGATACACGCCGCCCACGTGAAGGCTGCCGACCCCGGGGGTGGACCATCCTCTAG
ACTGCCGCCACCATGGTGAGCAAGGGCGAGGAGGATAACATGGCCATCATCAAGGAGTTCATGCGCTTCA
AGGTGCACATGGAGGGCTCCGTGAACGGCCACGAGTTCGAGATCGAGGGCGAGGGCGAGGGCCGCCCCTA
CGAGGGCACCCAGACCGCCAAGCTGAAGGTGACCAAGGGTGGCCCCCTGCCCTTCGCCTGGGACATCCTG
TCCCCTCAGTTCATGTACGGCTCCAAGGCCTACGTGAAGCACCCCGCCGACATCCCCGACTACTTGAAGC
TGTCCTTCCCCGAGGGCTTCAAGTGGGAGCGCGTGATGAACTTCGAGGACGGCGGCGTGGTGACCGTGAC
CCAGGACTCCTCCCTGCAGGACGGCGAGTTCATCTACAAGGTGAAGCTGCGCGGCACCAACTTCCCCTCC
GACGGCCCCGTAATGCAGAAGAAGACCATGGGCTGGGAGGCCTCCTCCGAGCGGATGTACCCCGAGGACG
GCGCCCTGAAGGGCGAGATCAAGCAGAGGCTGAAGCTGAAGGACGGCGGCCACTACGACGCTGAGGTCAA
GACCACCTACAAGGCCAAGAAGCCCGTGCAGCTGCCCGGCGCCTACAACGTCAACATCAAGTTGGACATC
ACCTCCCACAACGAGGACTACACCATCGTGGAACAGTACGAACGCGCCGAGGGCCGCCACTCCACCGGCG
GCATGGACGAGCTGTACAAGTCCGGACTCAGATCTCGAGCTCAAGCTTGGACATCCTTTCAAGAAGTCCC
ATTGCAGACTTCCAACTTTGCCCATGTCATCTTTCAAAATGTGGCCAAGAGTTACCTTCCTAATGCACAC
CTGGAATGTCATTACACCTTAACTCCATATATTCATCCACATCCAAAAGATTGGGTTGGTATATTCAAGG
TTGGATGGAGTACTGCTCGTGATTATTACACGTTTTTATGGTCCCCTATGCCTGAACATTATGTGGAAGG
ATCAACAGTCAATTGTGTACTAGCATTCCAAGGATATTACCTTCCAAATGATGATGGAGAATTTTATCAG
TTCTGTTACGTTACCCATAAGGGTGAAATTCGTGGAGCAAGTACACCTTTCCAGTTTCGAGCTTCTTCTC
CAGTTGAAGAGCTGCTTACTATGGAAGATGAAGGAAATTCTGACATGTTAGTGGTGACCACAAAAGCAGG
CCTTCTTGAGTTGAAAATTGAGAAAACCATGAAAGAAAAAGAAGAACTGTTAAAGTTAATTGCCGTTCTG
GAAAAAGAAACAGCACAACTTCGAGAACAAGTTGGGAGAATGGAAAGAGAACTTAACCATGAGAAAGAAA
GATGTGACCAACTGCAAGCAGAACAAAAGGGTCTTACTGAAGTAACACAAAGCTTAAAAATGGAAAATGA
AGAGTTTAAGAAGAGGTTCAGTGATGCTACATCCAAAGCCCATCAGCTTGAGGAAGATATTGTGTCAGTA
ACACATAAAGCAATTGAAAAAGAAACCGAATTAGACAGTTTAAAGGACAAACTCAAGAAGGCACAACATG
AAAGAGAACAACTTGAATGTCAGTTGAAGACAGAGAAGGATGAAAAGGAACTTTATAAGGTACATTTGAA
GAATACAGAAATAGAAAATACCAAGCTTATGTCAGAGGTCCAGACTTTAAAAAATATAGATGGGAACAAA
GAAAGCGTGATTACTCATTTCAAAGAAGAGATTGGCAGGCTGCAGTTATGTTTGGCTGAAAAGGAAAATC
TGCAAAGAACTTTCCTGCTTACAACCTCAAGTAAAGAAGATACTTGTTTTTTAAAGGAGCAACTTCGTAA
AGCAGAGGAACAGGTTCAGGCAACTCGGCAAGAAGTTGTCTTTCTGGCTAAAGAACTCAGTGATGCTGTC
AACGTACGAGACAGAACGATGGCAGACCTGCATACTGCACGCTTGGAAAACGAGAAAGTGAAAAAGCAGT
TAGCTGATGCAGTGGCAGAACTTAAACTAAATGCTATGAAAAAAGATCAGGACAAGACTGATACACTGGA
ACACGAACTAAGAAGAGAAGTTGAAGATCTGAAACTCCGTCTTCAGATGGCTGCAGACCATTATAAAGAA
AAATTTAAGGAATGCCAAAGGCTCCAAAAACAAATAAACAAACTTTCAGATCAATCAGCTAATAATAATA
ATGTCTTCACAAAGAAAACGGGGAATCAGCAGAAAGTGAATGATGCTTCAGTAAACACAGACCCAGCCAC
TTCTGCCTCTACTGTAGATGTAAAGCCATCACCTTCTGCAGCAGAGGCAGATTTTGACATAGTAACAAAG
GGGCAAGTCTGTGAAATGACCAAAGAAATTGCTGACAAAACAGAAAAGTATAATAAATGTAAACAACTCT
TGCAGGATGAGAAAGCAAAATGCAATAAATATGCTGATGAACTTGCAAAAATGGAGCTGAAATGGAAAGA
ACAAGTGAAAATTGCTGAAAATGTAAAACTTGAACTAGCTGAAGTACAGGACAATTATAAAGAACTTAAA
AGGAGTCTAGAAAATCCAGCAGAAAGGAAAATGGAAGGTCAGAATTCCCAGAGTCCTCAATGTTTCAAAA
CATGCTCAGAGCAAAATGGTTATGTTCTCACATTGTCAAATGCACAACCAGTTCTGCAATATGGTAATCC
TTATGCATCTCAGGAAACAAGAGATGGAGCAGATGGTGCTTTTTACCCAGATGAAATACAAAGGCCACCT
GTCAGAGTCCCCTCTTGGGGACTGGAAGACAATGTTGTCTGCAGCCAGCCTGCTCGAAACTTTAGTCGGC
CTGATGGCTTAGAGGACTCTGAGGATAGCAAAGAAGATGAGAATGTGCCTACTGCTCCTGATCCTCCAAG
TCAACATTTACGTGGGCATGGGACAGGCTTTTGCTTTGATTCCAGCTTTGATGTTCACAAGAAGTGTCCC
CTCTGTGAGTTAATGTTTCCTCCTAACTATGATCAGAGCAAATTTGAAGAACATGTTGAAAGTCACTGGA
AGGTGTGAGGATCCACCGGATCTAGATAACTGATCACGATAAAATAAAAGATTTTATTTAGTCTCCAGAA
AAAGGGGGGAATGAAAGACCCCACCTGTAGGTTTGGCAAGCTAGCTTAAGTAACGCCATTTTGCAAGGCA
TGGAAAAATACATAACTGAGAATAGAGAAGTTCAGATCAAGGTCAGGAACAGATGGAACAGCTGAATATG
GGCCAAACAGGATATCTGTGGTAAGCAGTTCCTGCCCCGGCTCAGGGCCAAGAACAGATGGAACAGCTGA
ATATGGGCCAAACAGGATATCTGTGGTAAGCAGTTCCTGCCCCGGCTCAGGGCCAAGAACAGATGGTCCC
CAGATGCGGTCCAGCCCTCAGCAGTTTCTAGAGAACCATCAGATGTTTCCAGGGTGCCCCAAGGACCTGA
AATGACCCTGTGCCTTATTTGAACTAACCAATCAGTTCGCTTCTCGCTTCTGTTCGCGCGCTTCTGCTCC
CCGAGCTCAATAAAAGAGCCCACAACCCCTCACTCGGGGCGCCAGTCCTCCGATTGACTGAGTCGCCCGG
GTACCCGTGTATCCAATAAACCCTCTTGCAGTTGCATCCGACTTGTGGTCTCGCTGTTCCTTGGGAGGGT
CTCCTCTGAGTGATTGACTACCCGTCAGCGGGGGTCTTTCACATGCAGCATGTATCAAAATTAATTTGGT
TTTTTTTCTTAAGTATTTACATTAAATGGCCATAGTTGCATTAATGAATCGGCCAACGCGCGGGGAGAGG
CGGTTTGCGTATTGGGCGCTCTTCCGCTTCCTCGCTCACTGACTCGCTGCGCTCGGTCGTTCGGCTGCGG
CGAGCGGTATCAGCTCACTCAAAGGCGGTAATACGGTTATCCACAGAATCAGGGGATAACGCAGGAAAGA
ACATGTGAGCAAAAGGCCAGCAAAAGGCCAGGAACCGTAAAAAGGCCGCGTTGCTGGCGTTTTTCCATAG
GCTCCGCCCCCCTGACGAGCATCACAAAAATCGACGCTCAAGTCAGAGGTGGCGAAACCCGACAGGACTA
TAAAGATACCAGGCGTTTCCCCCTGGAAGCTCCCTCGTGCGCTCTCCTGTTCCGACCCTGCCGCTTACCG
GATACCTGTCCGCCTTTCTCCCTTCGGGAAGCGTGGCGCTTTCTCATAGCTCACGCTGTAGGTATCTCAG
TTCGGTGTAGGTCGTTCGCTCCAAGCTGGGCTGTGTGCACGAACCCCCCGTTCAGCCCGACCGCTGCGCC
TTATCCGGTAACTATCGTCTTGAGTCCAACCCGGTAAGACACGACTTATCGCCACTGGCAGCAGCCACTG
GTAACAGGATTAGCAGAGCGAGGTATGTAGGCGGTGCTACAGAGTTCTTGAAGTGGTGGCCTAACTACGG
CTACACTAGAAGAACAGTATTTGGTATCTGCGCTCTGCTGAAGCCAGTTACCTTCGGAAAAAGAGTTGGT
AGCTCTTGATCCGGCAAACAAACCACCGCTGGTAGCGGTGGTTTTTTTGTTTGCAAGCAGCAGATTACGC
GCAGAAAAAAAGGATCTCAAGAAGATCCTTTGATCTTTTCTACGGGGTCTGACGCTCAGTGGAACGAAAA
CTCACGTTAAGGGATTTTGGTCATGAGATTATCAAAAAGGATCTTCACCTAGATCCTTTTGCGGCCGGCC
GCAAATCAATCTAAAGTATATATGAGTAAACTTGGTCTGACAGTTACCAATGCTTAATCAGTGAGGCACC
TATCTCAGCGATCTGTCTATTTCGTTCATCCATAGTTGCCTGACTCCCCGTCGTGTAGATAACTACGATA
CGGGAGGGCTTACCATCTGGCCCCAGTGCTGCAATGATACCGCGAGACCCACGCTCACCGGCTCCAGATT
TATCAGCAATAAACCAGCCAGCCGGAAGGGCCGAGCGCAGAAGTGGTCCTGCAACTTTATCCGCCTCCAT
CCAGTCTATTAATTGTTGCCGGGAAGCTAGAGTAAGTAGTTCGCCAGTTAATAGTTTGCGCAACGTTGTT
GCCATTGCTACAGGCATCGTGGTGTCACGCTCGTCGTTTGGTATGGCTTCATTCAGCTCCGGTTCCCAAC
GATCAAGGCGAGTTACATGATCCCCCATGTTGTGCAAAAAAGCGGTTAGCTCCTTCGGTCCTCCGATCGT
TGTCAGAAGTAAGTTGGCCGCAGTGTTATCACTCATGGTTATGGCAGCACTGCATAATTCTCTTACTGTC
ATGCCATCCGTAAGATGCTTTTCTGTGACTGGTGAGTACTCAACCAAGTCATTCTGAGAATAGTGTATGC
GGCGACCGAGTTGCTCTTGCCCGGCGTCAATACGGGATAATACCGCGCCACATAGCAGAACTTTAAAAGT
GCTCATCATTGGAAAACGTTCTTCGGGGCGAAAACTCTCAAGGATCTTACCGCTGTTGAGATCCAGTTCG
ATGTAACCCACTCGTGCACCCAACTGATCTTCAGCATCTTTTACTTTCACCAGCGTTTCTGGGTGAGCAA
AAACAGGAAGGCAAAATGCCGCAAAAAAGGGAATAAGGGCGACACGGAAATGTTGAATACTCATACTCTT
CCTTTTTCAATATTATTGAAGCATTTATCAGGGTTATTGTCTCATGAGCGGATACATATTTGAATGTATT
TAGAAAAATAAACAAATAGGGGTTCCGCGCACATTTCCCCGAAAAGTGCCACCAGCTTTGCTCTTAGGAG
TTTCCTAATACATCCCAAACTCAAATATATAAAGCATTTGACTTGTTCTATGCCCTAGGGGGCGGGGGGA
AGCTAAGCCAGCTTTTTTTAACATTTAAAATGTGGTAATGACTCCAACTTATTGATAGTGTTTTATGTTC
AGATAATGCCCGATGACTTTGTCATGCAGCTCCACCGATTTTGAGAACGACAGCGACTTCCGTCCCAGCC
GTGCCAGGTGCTGCCTCAGATTCAGGTTATGCCGCTCAATTCGCTGCGTATATCGCTTGCTGATTACGTG
CAGCTTTCCCTTCAGGCGGGATTCATACAGCGGCCAGCCATCCGTCATCCATATCACCACGTCAAAGGGT
GACAGCAGGCTCATAAGACGCCCCAGCGTCGCCATAGTGCGTTCACCGAATACGTGCGCAACAACCGTCT
TCCGGAGACTGTCATACGCGTAAAACAGCCAGCGCTGGCGCGATTTAGCCCCGACATAGCCCCACTGTTC
GTCCATTTCCGCGCAGACGATGACGTCACTGCCCGGCTGTATGCGCGAGGTTACCGACTGCGGCCTGAGT
TTTTTAAGTGACGTAAAATCGTGTTGAGGCCAACGCCCATAATGCGGGCTGTTGCCCGGCATCCAACGCC
ATTCATGGCCATATCAATGATTTTCTGGTGCGTACCGGGTTGAGAAGCGGTGTAAGTGAACTGCAGTTGC
CATGTTTTACGGCAGTGAGAGCAGAGATAGCGCTGATGTCCGGCGGTGCTTTTGCCGTTACGCACCACCC
CGTCAGTAGCTGAACAGGAGGGACAGCTGATAGAAACAGAAGCCACTGGAGCACCTCAAAAACACCATCA
TACACTAAATCAGTAAGTTGGCAGCATCACCTTAAAATGTTAATTCCATTTTAAATGCACAGATGTTTTT
ATTTCATAAGGGTTT
